Addgene plasmid #158103: pJWK_VD_02
Purpose: 5'UTR stem-loop luciferase reporter: -30kcal/mol
Depositing lab: Ted Dawson. Publication: Defects in mRNA Translation in LRRK2-Mutant hiPSC-Derived Dopaminergic Neurons Lead to Dysregulated Calcium Homeostasis. Kim JW, Yin X, Jhaldiyal A, Khan MR, Martin I, Xie Z, Perez-Rosello T, Kumar M, Abalde-Atristain L, Xu J, Chen L, Eacker SM, Surmeier DJ, Ingolia NT, Dawson TM, Dawson VL. Cell Stem Cell. 2020 Oct 1;27(4):633-645.e7. doi: 10.1016/j.stem.2020.08.002. Epub 2020 Aug 25. PubMed 32846140.
Backbone
  Vector backbone: pGL4.53(luc2/PGK)
  Backbone manufacturer: Promega
  Backbone size w/o insert (bp): 4716
  Total vector size (bp): 4827
  Vector type: Mammalian Expression, Luciferase
Growth in bacteria
  Bacterial resistance: Ampicillin, 100 μg/mL
  Growth temperature: 37°C
  Growth strain: DH5alpha
  Copy number: Unknown
Gene/Insert
  Gene/Insert name: 5'UTR synthetic stem-loop -30kcal/mol
  Species: Synthetic
  Insert size (bp): 101
  Promoter: PGK
  Cloning method: Gibson Cloning
  Sequencing primers: 5′ AAACGGAAGCCGCACGTC
Terms and licenses: Academic/Nonprofit Terms; Industry Terms: Not Available to Industry
How to cite: pJWK_VD_02 was a gift from Ted Dawson (Addgene plasmid # 158103 ; http://n2t.net/addgene:158103 ; RRID:Addgene_158103)
