[The description below was written by a language model from this plasmid's Addgene catalogue record and pLannotate feature annotations shown in this document.]
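Description:
pJWK_VD_02 is a mammalian expression luciferase reporter built on the Promega pGL4.53(luc2/PGK) backbone. It is propagated in E. coli through a high-copy ColE1/pUC-type origin and selected with ampicillin via the β-lactamase (AmpR) gene. No mammalian selection marker is annotated, so the plasmid appears suited to transient transfection. The catalogue lists a total size of 4,827 bp, and the sequenced record is 4,823 nt.

The payload is a synthetic 101 bp 5'UTR element, inserted by Gibson cloning, that is designed to fold into a stem-loop with a predicted stability of about -30 kcal/mol. The human PGK promoter drives transcription of the synthetic firefly luciferase gene luc2, which is terminated by an SV40 polyadenylation signal. The stem-loop itself is not annotated in the feature table. However, there is an unannotated gap between the end of the PGK promoter and the start of the luc2 coding sequence, and this is consistent with the insert sitting in the transcript leader. Upstream of the promoter region, a synthetic poly(A) signal and an RNA polymerase II pause site from the human α2 globin gene are standard pGL4 elements that reduce read-through transcription from the backbone into the reporter. The short large T antigen and tetracycline-resistance fragments are non-functional backbone remnants.

Because a structured 5'UTR impedes ribosome scanning, luciferase output from this construct reports how efficiently cells translate an mRNA with defined leader secondary structure. The name and stated free energy suggest it is meant to be compared with related reporters of differing stem-loop stability, though the record does not list them. The associated publication concerns mRNA translation defects in LRRK2-mutant human iPSC-derived dopaminergic neurons.
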