Features (pLannotate 1.2.2; 10 found; start..end, strand, type, name):
     32..541     +  promoter       hPGK promoter: human phosphoglycerate kinase 1 promoter
    684..2336    +  CDS            luciferase: firefly luciferase synthetic luc2 version of the luciferase gene
   2377..2498    -  polyA_signal   SV40 poly(A) signal: SV40 polyadenylation signal
   2521..2589    -  CDS            large T antigen (fragment): large T antigen from SV40 (simian virus 40)
   2605..2737    +  CDS            TcR (fragment): tetracycline efflux protein; tet; confers resistance to tetracycline
   2917..3505    -  rep_origin     ori: high-copy-number ColE1/pMB1/pBR322/pUC origin of replication
   3705..4565    -  CDS            AmpR: β-lactamase confers resistance to ampicillin, carbenicillin, and related antibiotics
   4566..4607    -  promoter       AmpR promoter (fragment): bla
   4670..4718    +  polyA_signal   poly(A) signal: synthetic polyadenylation signal
   4732..4823    +  misc_feature   pause site: RNA polymerase II transcriptional pause signal from the human α2 globin gene
>Addgene plasmid #158103 | pJWK_VD_02 | addgene full sequence | sequence record 308747 | Addgene NGS Result
GGCCTAACTGGCCGGTACCTGAGTCTTCCACGGGGTTGGGGTTGCGCCTTTTCCAAGGCAGCCCTGGGTT
TGCGCAGGGACGCGGCTGCTCTGGGCGTGGTTCCGGGAAACGCAGCGGCGCCGACCCTGGGTCTCGCACA
TTCTTCACGTCCGTTCGCAGCGTCACCCGGATCTTCGCCGCTACCCTTGTGGGCCCCCCGGCGACGCTTC
CTCGTCCGCCCCTAAGTCGGGAAGGTTCCTTGCGGTTCGCGGCGTGCCGGACGTGACAAACGGAAGCCGC
ACGTCTCACTAGTACCCTCGCAGACGGACAGCGCCAGGGAGCAATGGCAGCGCGCCGACCGCGATGGGCT
GTGGCCAATAGCGGCTGCTCAGCAGGGCGCGCCGAGAGCAGCGGCCGGGAAGGGGCGGTGCGGGAGGCGG
GGTGTGGGGCGGTAGTGTGGGCCCTGTTCCTGCCCGCGCGGTGTTCCGCATTCTGCAAGCCTCCGGAGCG
CACGTCGGCAGTCGGCTCCCTCGTTGACCGAATCACCGACCTCTCTCCCCAAAGCTTGGCAATCCGGTAC
TGTTGGTAAAGCCACCACGGAAGATCACAACTATACCTAAGCATCACCTCTACAACTACGATCACCACTA
TAAGGTGGAATTTGTAACGTAGAGGCTTGTATTGAGTACTAGTACGATCTACCATGGAAGATGCCAAAAA
CATTAAGAAGGGCCCAGCGCCATTCTACCCACTCGAAGACGGGACCGCCGGCGAGCAGCTGCACAAAGCC
ATGAAGCGCTACGCCCTGGTGCCCGGCACCATCGCCTTTACCGACGCACATATCGAGGTGGACATTACCT
ACGCCGAGTACTTCGAGATGAGCGTTCGGCTGGCAGAAGCTATGAAGCGCTATGGGCTGAATACAAACCA
TCGGATCGTGGTGTGCAGCGAGAATAGCTTGCAGTTCTTCATGCCCGTGTTGGGTGCCCTGTTCATCGGT
GTGGCTGTGGCCCCAGCTAACGACATCTACAACGAGCGCGAGCTGCTGAACAGCATGGGCATCAGCCAGC
CCACCGTCGTATTCGTGAGCAAGAAAGGGCTGCAAAAGATCCTCAACGTGCAAAAGAAGCTACCGATCAT
ACAAAAGATCATCATCATGGATAGCAAGACCGACTACCAGGGCTTCCAAAGCATGTACACCTTCGTGACT
TCCCATTTGCCACCCGGCTTCAACGAGTACGACTTCGTGCCCGAGAGCTTCGACCGGGACAAAACCATCG
CCCTGATCATGAACAGTAGTGGCAGTACCGGATTGCCCAAGGGCGTAGCCCTACCGCACCGCACCGCTTG
TGTCCGATTCAGTCATGCCCGCGACCCCATCTTCGGCAACCAGATCATCCCCGACACCGCTATCCTCAGC
GTGGTGCCATTTCACCACGGCTTCGGCATGTTCACCACGCTGGGCTACTTGATCTGCGGCTTTCGGGTCG
TGCTCATGTACCGCTTCGAGGAGGAGCTATTCTTGCGCAGCTTGCAAGACTATAAGATTCAATCTGCCCT
GCTGGTGCCCACACTATTTAGCTTCTTCGCTAAGAGCACTCTCATCGACAAGTACGACCTAAGCAACTTG
CACGAGATCGCCAGCGGCGGGGCGCCGCTCAGCAAGGAGGTAGGTGAGGCCGTGGCCAAACGCTTCCACC
TACCAGGCATCCGCCAGGGCTACGGCCTGACAGAAACAACCAGCGCCATTCTGATCACCCCCGAAGGGGA
CGACAAGCCTGGCGCAGTAGGCAAGGTGGTGCCCTTCTTCGAGGCTAAGGTGGTGGACTTGGACACCGGT
AAGACACTGGGTGTGAACCAGCGCGGCGAGCTGTGCGTCCGTGGCCCCATGATCATGAGCGGCTACGTTA
ACAACCCCGAGGCTACAAACGCTCTCATCGACAAGGACGGCTGGCTGCACAGCGGCGACATCGCCTACTG
GGACGAGGACGAGCACTTCTTCATCGTGGACCGGCTGAAGAGCCTGATCAAATACAAGGGCTACCAGGTA
GCCCCAGCCGAACTGGAGAGCATCCTGCTGCAACACCCCAACATCTTCGACGCCGGGGTCGCCGGCCTGC
CCGACGACGATGCCGGCGAGCTGCCCGCCGCAGTCGTCGTGCTGGAACACGGTAAAACCATGACCGAGAA
GGAGATCGTGGACTATGTGGCCAGCCAGGTTACAACCGCCAAGAAGCTGCGCGGTGGTGTTGTGTTCGTG
GACGAGGTGCCTAAAGGACTGACCGGCAAGTTGGACGCCCGCAAGATCCGCGAGATTCTCATTAAGGCCA
AGAAGGGCGGCAAGATCGCCGTGTAATTCTAGAGTCGGGGCGGCCGGCCGCTTCGAGCAGACATGATAAG
ATACATTGATGAGTTTGGACAAACCACAACTAGAATGCAGTGAAAAAAATGCTTTATTTGTGAAATTTGT
GATGCTATTGCTTTATTTGTAACCATTATAAGCTGCAATAAACAAGTTAACAACAACAATTGCATTCATT
TTATGTTTCAGGTTCAGGGGGAGGTGTGGGAGGTTTTTTAAAGCAAGTAAAACCTCTACAAATGTGGTAA
AATCGATAAGGATCCGTCGACCGATGCCCTTGAGAGCCTTCAACCCAGTCAGCTCCTTCCGGTGGGCGCG
GGGCATGACTATCGTCGCCGCACTTATGACTGTCTTCTTTATCATGCAACTCGTAGGACAGGTGCCGGCA
GCGCTCTTCCGCTTCCTCGCTCACTGACTCGCTGCGCTCGGTCGTTCGGCTGCGGCGAGCGGTATCAGCT
CACTCAAAGGCGGTAATACGGTTATCCACAGAATCAGGGGATAACGCAGGAAAGAACATGTGAGCAAAAG
GCCAGCAAAAGGCCAGGAACCGTAAAAAGGCCGCGTTGCTGGCGTTTTTCCATAGGCTCCGCCCCCCTGA
CGAGCATCACAAAAATCGACGCTCAAGTCAGAGGTGGCGAAACCCGACAGGACTATAAAGATACCAGGCG
TTTCCCCCTGGAAGCTCCCTCGTGCGCTCTCCTGTTCCGACCCTGCCGCTTACCGGATACCTGTCCGCCT
TTCTCCCTTCGGGAAGCGTGGCGCTTTCTCATAGCTCACGCTGTAGGTATCTCAGTTCGGTGTAGGTCGT
TCGCTCCAAGCTGGGCTGTGTGCACGAACCCCCCGTTCAGCCCGACCGCTGCGCCTTATCCGGTAACTAT
CGTCTTGAGTCCAACCCGGTAAGACACGACTTATCGCCACTGGCAGCAGCCACTGGTAACAGGATTAGCA
GAGCGAGGTATGTAGGCGGTGCTACAGAGTTCTTGAAGTGGTGGCCTAACTACGGCTACACTAGAAGAAC
AGTATTTGGTATCTGCGCTCTGCTGAAGCCAGTTACCTTCGGAAAAAGAGTTGGTAGCTCTTGATCCGGC
AAACAAACCACCGCTGGTAGCGGTGGTTTTTTTGTTTGCAAGCAGCAGATTACGCGCAGAAAAAAAGGAT
CTCAAGAAGATCCTTTGATCTTTTCTACGGGGTCTGACGCTCAGTGGAACGAAAACTCACGTTAAGGGAT
TTTGGTCATGAGATTATCAAAAAGGATCTTCACCTAGATCCTTTTAAATTAAAAATGAAGTTTTAAATCA
ATCTAAAGTATATATGAGTAAACTTGGTCTGACAGCGGCCGCAAATGCTAAACCACTGCAGTGGTTACCA
GTGCTTGATCAGTGAGGCACCGATCTCAGCGATCTGCCTATTTCGTTCGTCCATAGTGGCCTGACTCCCC
GTCGTGTAGATCACTACGATTCGTGAGGGCTTACCATCAGGCCCCAGCGCAGCAATGATGCCGCGAGAGC
CGCGTTCACCGGCCCCCGATTTGTCAGCAATGAACCAGCCAGCAGGGAGGGCCGAGCGAAGAAGTGGTCC
TGCTACTTTGTCCGCCTCCATCCAGTCTATGAGCTGCTGTCGTGATGCTAGAGTAAGAAGTTCGCCAGTG
AGTAGTTTCCGAAGAGTTGTGGCCATTGCTACTGGCATCGTGGTATCACGCTCGTCGTTCGGTATGGCTT
CGTTCAACTCTGGTTCCCAGCGGTCAAGCCGGGTCACATGATCACCCATATTATGAAGAAATGCAGTCAG
CTCCTTAGGGCCTCCGATCGTTGTCAGAAGTAAGTTGGCCGCGGTGTTGTCGCTCATGGTAATGGCAGCA
CTACACAATTCTCTTACCGTCATGCCATCCGTAAGATGCTTTTCCGTGACCGGCGAGTACTCAACCAAGT
CGTTTTGTGAGTAGTGTATACGGCGACCAAGCTGCTCTTGCCCGGCGTCTATACGGGACAACACCGCGCC
ACATAGCAGTACTTTGAAAGTGCTCATCATCGGGAATCGTTCTTCGGGGCGGAAAGACTCAAGGATCTTG
CCGCTATTGAGATCCAGTTCGATATAGCCCACTCTTGCACCCAGTTGATCTTCAGCATCTTTTACTTTCA
CCAGCGTTTCGGGGTGTGCAAAAACAGGCAAGCAAAATGCCGCAAAGAAGGGAATGAGTGCGACACGAAA
ATGTTGGATGCTCATACTCGTCCTTTTTCAATATTATTGAAGCATTTATCAGGGTTACTAGTACGTCTCT
CAAGGATAAGTAAGTAATATTAAGGTACGGGAGGTATTGGACAGGCCGCAATAAAATATCTTTATTTTCA
TTACATCTGTGTGTTGGTTTTTTGTGTGAATCGATAGTACTAACATACGCTCTCCATCAAAACAAAACGA
AACAAAACAAACTAGCAAAATAGGCTGTCCCCAGTGCAAGTGCAGGTGCCAGAACATTTCTCT
